>Addgene plasmid #219887 | pCfb13212 | addgene full sequence | sequence record 435385 | Addgene NGS Result
AGGTTTTGGGGGGGTCTTAGATGGGAGCTAAAAGCGGCCTAGCGGTACACTAGTGGGATTGTATGGAGTG
GCATGGAGCCTAGGTGGAGCCTGACAGGACGCACGACCGGCTAGCCCGTGACAGACGATGGGTGGCTCCT
GTTGTCCACCGCGTACAAATGTTTGGGCCAAAGTCTTGTCAGCCTTGCTTGCGAACCTAATTCCCAATTT
TGTCACTTCGCACCCCCATTGATCGAGCCCTAACCCCTGCCCATCAGGCAATCCAATTAAGCTCGCATTG
TCTGCCTTGTTTAGTTTGGCTCCTGCCCGTTTCGGCGTCCACTTGCACAAACACAAACAAGCATTATATA
TAAGGCTCGTCTCTCCCTCCCAACCACACTCACTTTTTTGCCCGTCTTCCCTTGCTAACACAAAAGTCAA
GAACACAAACAACCACCCCAACCCCCTTACACACAAGACATATCTACAGCAATGGGTAAAAAGCCTGAAC
TCACCGCGACGTCTGTCGAGAAGTTTCTGATCGAAAAGTTCGACAGCGTCTCCGACCTGATGCAGCTCTC
GGAGGGCGAAGAATCTCGTGCTTTCAGCTTCGATGTAGGAGGGCGTGGATATGTCCTGCGGGTAAATAGC
TGCGCCGATGGTTTCTACAAAGATCGTTATGTTTATCGGCACTTTGCATCGGCCGCGCTCCCGATTCCGG
AAGTGCTTGACATTGGGGAATTCAGCGAGAGCCTGACCTATTGCATCTCCCGCCGTGCACAGGGTGTCAC
GTTGCAAGACCTGCCTGAAACCGAACTGCCCGCTGTTCTGCAGCCGGTCGCGGAGGCAATGGATGCCATT
GCTGCGGCCGATCTTAGCCAGACGAGCGGGTTCGGCCCATTCGGACCGCAAGGAATCGGTCAATACACTA
CATGGCGTGATTTCATATGCGCGATTGCTGATCCCCATGTGTATCACTGGCAAACTGTGATGGACGACAC
CGTCAGTGCGTCCGTCGCGCAGGCTCTCGATGAGCTGATGCTTTGGGCCGAGGACTGCCCCGAAGTCCGG
CACCTCGTGCACGCGGATTTCGGCTCCAACAATGTCCTGACGGACAATGGCCGCATAACAGCGGTCATTG
ACTGGAGCGAGGCGATGTTCGGGGATTCCCAATACGAGGTCGCCAACATCTTCTTCTGGAGGCCGTGGTT
GGCTTGTATGGAGCAGCAGACGCGCTACTTCGAGCGGAGGCATCCGGAGCTTGCAGGATCGCCGCGGCTC
CGGGCGTATATGCTCCGCATTGGTCTTGACCAACTCTATCAGAGCTTGGTTGACGGCAATTTCGATGATG
CAGCTTGGGCGCAGGGTCGATGCGACGCAATCGTCCGATCCGGAGCCGGGACTGTCGGGCGTACACAAAT
CGCCCGCAGAAGCGCGGCCGTCTGGACCGATGGCTGTGTAGAAGTACTCGCCGATAGTGGAAACCGACGC
CCCAGCACTCGTCCGAGGGCAAAGGAATAATCATGTAATTAGTTATGTCACGCTTACATTCACGCCCTCC
CCCCACATCCGCTCTAACCGAAAAGGAAGGAGTTAGACAACCTGAAGTCTAGGTCCCTATTTATTTTTTT
ATAGTTATGTTAGTATTAAGAACGTTATTTATATTTCAAATTTTTCTTTTTTTTCTGTACAGACGCGTGT
ACGCATGTAACATTATACTGAAAACCTTGCTTGAGAAGGTTTTGGGACGCTCGAGCAGGCTTGGAGGCGA
CGTGGCAGTGGCTCGCGGGAGGATCGGCGGGAAACTCCGGGATATCCGTCGAGAGTTTACACGTGAATGG
GCAGCGCAATCCGTTGACGACGATACGACTGGCAAAGTAGCGACGATACCTGCCAGACAGGTGACATGTG
CAGGCCGCACTAACAAGGAAACGGGCGCTGGGGGGGGCGGGCTTCTAGACTTTGCCCTTGAACAGGAATC
TAGTGGGGGCTTGTCTTTCCGCCAATGGGGGAGCGCCTGTTGAGCGACCGTGCATGCTGGAACGCCAAGT
GTATGTACAGCTGGTGGTCTCGCAGCGGTATGTGACGGGACTTACATCTCTCGTTTTTTCATGACCACGT
TTTCACAGGCTCGGAGGTACGTTAAAGTTTTGAAGGCTGCATCTGAACCGAGGTATGGGGGAGTTTGAAC
AGCAACAGTGTTGGGGCTGAGGGGGCCAAGATCGGGGCAAGCAGAGGTCTTAGATCAATTGTGGGGATCC
CAAAGGGCTCGTTATCACCTTTTTCCACCCAATTCGGGTCCCAATTGATCCACTACTGGCTTGCCCAAGT
TACCCCAGAAATGCCGCCCCGGATTTCTCCAAAAACCTAATAAGCTTCATGGAACTTGGTGGAAGTGACT
TTCTACAGAGTGGAGAGAACCGTGGACACGTGGCAATGGCGCTGACCGTGTCCCCGAGCCGAATCGACGT
GAGGGGAGAACGGAGTATCTGCGGTCATGTGACCTTCCAGAGCGGCGTCGCCAGTGTGCACGCGGTGACC
CCCAGTTTGGGTCTCTGTCACACGCATACTACCTCGGCTCTCCACATGCTGAACTTTATCTTTCGTGGGG
ATCATACCGAAAGTTGCAACTACCAGGTGTATATAAAGCCTGGTAGACTCCCCCCACTTTGGACCTCATC
CAACCAAGACACACAAAAATGGACCGACTTAACAACCTCGCCACCCAGCTCGAGCAGAACCCCGCCAATT
CGTAGATAATGGAATACAAATGGATATCCAGAGTATACACATGGATAGTATACACTGACACGACAATTCT
GTATCTCTTTATGTTAACTACTGTGAGGCATTAAATAGAGCTTGATATATAAAATGTTACATTTCACAGT
CTGAACTTTTGCAGATTACCTAATTTGGTAAGATATTAATTATGAACTGAAAGTTGATGGCATCCCTAAA
TTTGATGCAACGGAATGCGTGCGATAGTGAATCATTGCTAACAGATCAAGTAATCGTATCAATCGTTCCA
CGTCTTATCCAGACTCGATTTCCGCCCTAACCTAAGGAAACTGCTGAGTAATTTCGAGGTTGGTTCCTAA
CAAAAGCCAAGAAACGCGCCGATGGTTTAGTGGTAAAATCCATCGTTGCCATCGATGGGCCCCCGGTTCG
ATTCCGGGTCGGCGCAATCCAAATTAGAGACCAAAGGTTTTAGAGCTAGAAATAGCAAGTTAAAATAAGG
CTAGTCCGTTATCAACTTGAAAAAGTGGCACCGAGTCGGTGGTGCTTTTTTTGTGTGGGTACGGTCGAGG
CCACCCCCCGAAACTACCTGCAGGAGATGTCCGAGAACCCCACCAAGCGGTTCCAGGCCCTGGAGGACTC
CAAGAAGGAGGAGTTTGTCAAGTACCGACGACGATAAATGTATATAGTAACATATTTGATATTGAGAGTG
TGAAATGTAGATGTGTGGACTGAAGAGCTCTTCAATGACACGATCAAGGCGTCCTCGGCCCTCCTACGTG
ATGGAGGGCGACGACTTTGCGGGTGACGACTCGGACTCGGACTTCAACCCCGGCATTGAACCGACCGTGG
AAGATGACGACATGGACGTGGATGTGAACGAGGTCAAGGCTGAGGAGGAAGATGGCATCGCGTGCATTCG
CGGCCGCATCGCGTGCATTCGCGGCCGCATCGCGTGCATTCGCGGCCGCATCGCGTGCATTCGCGGCCGC
ATTTAAATCCCCACTTCAGAAGTTCCTATACTTTCTAGAGAATAGGAACTTCACTATAGAGTCGAATAAG
GGCGACACCCCATAATTAGCCCGGGCGAAAGGCCCAGTCTTTCGACTGAGCCTTTCGTTTTATTTGATGC
CTGGCAGTTCCCTACTCTCGCATGGGGAGTCCCCACACTACCATCGGCGCTACGGCGTTTCACTTCTGAG
TTCGGCATGGGGTCAGGTGGGACCACCGCGCTACTGCCGCCAGGCAAACAAGGGGTGTTATGAGCCATAT
TCAGGTATAAATGGGCTCGCGATAATGTTCAGAATTGGTTAATTGGTTGTAACACTGACCCCTATTTGTT
TATTTTTCTAAATACATTCAAATATGTATCCGCTCATGAGACAATAACCCTGATAAATGCTTCAATAATA
TTGAAAAAGGAAGAATATGAGTATTCAACATTTCCGTGTCGCCCTTATTCCCTTTTTTGCGGCATTTTGC
CTTCCTGTTTTTGCTCACCCAGAAACGCTGGTGAAAGTAAAAGATGCTGAAGATCAGTTGGGTGCACGAG
TGGGTTACATCGAACTGGATCTCAACAGCGGTAAGATCCTTGAGAGTTTTCGCCCCGAAGAACGTTTTCC
AATGATGAGCACTTTTAAAGTTCTGCTATGTGGCGCGGTATTATCCCGTATTGACGCCGGGCAAGAGCAA
CTCGGTCGCCGCATACACTATTCTCAGAATGACTTGGTTGAGTACTCACCAGTCACAGAAAAGCATCTTA
CGGATGGCATGACAGTAAGAGAATTATGCAGTGCTGCCATAACCATGAGTGATAACACTGCGGCCAACTT
ACTTCTGACAACGATCGGAGGACCGAAGGAGCTAACCGCTTTTTTGCACAACATGGGGGATCATGTAACT
CGCCTTGATCGTTGGGAACCGGAGCTGAATGAAGCCATACCAAACGACGAGCGTGACACCACGATGCCTG
TAGCGATGGCAACAACGTTGCGCAAACTATTAACTGGCGAACTACTTACTCTAGCTTCCCGGCAACAATT
AATAGACTGGATGGAGGCGGATAAAGTTGCAGGACCACTTCTGCGCTCGGCCCTTCCGGCTGGCTGGTTT
ATTGCTGATAAATCCGGAGCCGGTGAGCGTGGTTCTCGCGGTATCATCGCAGCGCTGGGGCCAGATGGTA
AGCCCTCCCGTATCGTAGTTATCTACACGACGGGGAGTCAGGCAACTATGGATGAACGAAATAGACAGAT
CGCTGAGATAGGTGCCTCACTGATTAAGCATTGGTAAGCAGAGCATTACGCTGACTTGACGGGACGGCGC
AAGCTCATGACCAAAATCCCTTAACGTGAGTTACGCGCGCGTCGTTCCACTGAGCGTCAGACCCCGTAGA
AAAGATCAAAGGATCTTCTTGAGATCCTTTTTTTCTGCGCGTAATCTGCTGCTTGCAAACAAAAAAACCA
CCGCTACCAGCGGTGGTTTGTTTGCCGGATCAAGAGCTACCAACTCTTTTTCCGAAGGTAACTGGCTTCA
GCAGAGCGCAGATACCAAATACTGTTCTTCTAGTGTAGCCGTAGTTAGCCCACCACTTCAAGAACTCTGT
AGCACCGCCTACATACCTCGCTCTGCTAATCCTGTTACCAGTGGCTGCTGCCAGTGGCGATAAGTCGTGT
CTTACCGGGTTGGACTCAAGACGATAGTTACCGGATAAGGCGCAGCGGTCGGGCTGAACGGGGGGTTCGT
GCACACAGCCCAGCTTGGAGCGAACGACCTACACCGAACTGAGATACCTACAGCGTGAGCTATGAGAAAG
CGCCACGCTTCCCGAAGGGAGAAAGGCGGACAGGTATCCGGTAAGCGGCAGGGTCGGAACAGGAGAGCGC
ACGAGGGAGCTTCCAGGGGGAAACGCCTGGTATCTTTATAGTCCTGTCGGGTTTCGCCACCTCTGACTTG
AGCGTCGATTTTTGTGATGCTCGTCAGGGGGGCGGAGCCTATGGAAAAACGCCAGCAACGCGGCCTTTTT
ACGGTTCCTGGCCTTTTGCTGGCCTTTTGCTCACATGTTCTTTCCTGCGTTATCCCCTGATTCTGTGGAT
AACCGTATTACCGCCTTTGAGTGAGCTGATACCGCTCGCCGCAGCCGAACGACCGAGCGCAGCGAGTCAG
TGAGCGAGGAAGCGGAAGGCGAGAGTAGGGAACTGCCAGGCATCAAACTAAGCAGAAGGCCCCTGACGGA
TGGCCTTTTTGCGTTTCTACAAACTCTTTCTGTGTTGTAAAACGACGGCCAGTCTTAAGCTCGGGCCCCC
TGGGCGGTTCTGATAACGAGTAATCGTTAATCCGCAAATAACGTAAAAACCCGCTTCGGCGGGTTTTTTT
ATGGGGGGAGTTTAGGGAAAGAGCATTTGTCAGAATATTTAAGGGCGCCTGTCACTTTGCTTGATATATG
AGAATTATTTAACCTTATAAATGAGAAAAAAGCAACGCACTTTAAATAAGATACGTTGCTTTTTCGATTG
ATGAACACCTATAATTAAACTATTCATCTATTATTTATGATTTTTTGTATATACAATATTTCTAGTTTGT
TAAAGAGAATTAAGAAAATAAATCTCGAAAATAATAAAGGGAAAATCAGTTTTTGATATCAAAATTATAC
ATGTCAACGATAATACAAAATATAATACAAACTATAAGATGTTATCAGTATTTATTATGCATTTAGAATA
AATTTTGTGTCGCCCTTATTCGACTCACTATAGAAGTTCCTATTCTCTAGAAAGTATAGGAACTTCACTT
CATTTTATTTAAATTTGCGGCCGCTATGTCTGATAAAAGGATGTAACATAGGCAAGCTGCTCGTGAGTGT
TGAGTACGAACCTTAGATCCAAATCACCCGCACCCACGGATATACTTGCTTGAATATACAGTAGTAAGGA
GTTTGGCGCCCGTTTTTTCGAGCCCCACACGTTTCGGTGAGTATGAGCGGCGGCAGATTCGAGCGTTTCC
GGTTTCCGCGGCTGGACGAGAGCCCATGATGGGGGCTCCCACCACCAGCAATCAGGGCCCTGATTACACA
CCCACCTGTAATGTCATGCTGTTCATCGTGGTTAATGCTGCTGTGTGCTGTGTGTGTGTGTTGTTTGGCG
CTCATTGTTGCGTTATGCAGCGTACACCACAATATTGGAAGCTTATTAGCCTTTCTATTTTTTCGTTTGC
AAGGCTTAACAACATTGCTGTGGAGAGGGATGGGGATATGGAGGCCGCTGGAGGGAGTCGGAGAGGCGTT
TTGGAGCGGCTTGGCCTGGCGCCCAGCTCGCGAAACGCACCTAGGACCCTTTGGCACGCCGAAATGTGCC
ACTTTTCAGTCTAGTAACGCCTTACCTACGTCATTCCATGCATGCATGTTTGCGCCTTTTTTCCCTTGCC
CTTGATCGCCACACAGTACAGTGCACTGTACAGTGG
Features (pLannotate 1.2.2; 14 found; start..end, strand, type, name):
    478..1499    +  CDS            HygR (fragment): aminoglycoside phosphotransferase from E. coli; aph(4)-Ia; confers resistance to hygromycin
   1501..1734    +  terminator     CYC1 terminator (fragment): S. cerevisiae CYC1; transcription terminator for CYC1
   3095..3165    +  ncRNA          tRNA: Accession: RF00005 - tRNA
   3187..3261    +  misc_RNA       gRNA scaffold: guide RNA scaffold for the Streptococcus pyogenes CRISPR/Cas9 system
   3729..3762    -  protein_bind   FRT (minimal): supports FLP-mediated excision but not integration (Turan and Bode, 2011) FLP recombinase from the Saccharomyces cerevisiae 2μ plasmid
   3806..3846    -  terminator     rrnB T1 terminator (fragment): transcription terminator T1 from the E. coli rrnB gene
   3848..3963    -  ncRNA          5S rRNA: Accession: RF00001 - 5S ribosomal RNA
   3994..4018    +  CDS            KanR (fragment): aminoglycoside phosphotransferase; aph(3')-Ia; confers resistance to kanamycin
   4048..4144    +  promoter       AmpR promoter (fragment): bla
   4147..5007    +  CDS            AmpR: β-lactamase; bla; confers resistance to ampicillin, carbenicillin, and related antibiotics
   5129..5717    +  rep_origin     ori: high-copy-number ColE1/pMB1/pBR322/pUC origin of replication
   5942..5959    +  terminator     rrnB T2 terminator (fragment): transcription terminator T2 from the E. coli rrnB gene
   5984..6003    -  CDS            lacZα (fragment): LacZα fragment of β-galactosidase; lacZ fragment
   6473..6506    +  protein_bind   FRT (minimal): supports FLP-mediated excision but not integration (Turan and Bode, 2011) FLP recombinase from the Saccharomyces cerevisiae 2μ plasmid
