[The description below was written by a language model from this plasmid's Addgene catalogue record and pLannotate feature annotations shown in this document.]
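Description:
pCfb13212 is a yeast vector for Yarrowia lipolytica built on the depositing lab's own backbone, and it is the TF22-specific base plasmid of the TUNEYALI gene expression tuning system. In E. coli it is maintained as a high-copy plasmid through a ColE1/pUC-type origin and selected with ampicillin via the bla gene and its promoter. Selection in yeast relies on a hygromycin phosphotransferase (HygR) coding sequence followed by a CYC1 terminator. The promoter driving HygR is not annotated in the feature table, and no yeast replication element is identified in the roughly 7.2 kb sequence.

The payload combines a CRISPR guide cassette with a repair template. A tRNA sequence sits immediately upstream of the Streptococcus pyogenes Cas9 gRNA scaffold, with a short gap between them that would accommodate the spacer directed against the transcription factor gene TF22 (YALI1_C25288g). This layout is consistent with tRNA-based guide expression and processing. No Cas9 gene is annotated, so the nuclease presumably has to be supplied by the host strain or another construct. The record also states that the plasmid carries a homologous arm matching TF22, although it does not appear as a named feature and probably lies in one of the unannotated regions. Two minimal FRT sites are annotated in opposite orientations, but the record does not explain their role. Short fragments of KanR, lacZα, a 5S rRNA and the rrnB terminators appear to be cloning remnants or bacterial insulating elements.

According to the depositor, the plasmid can be used in two ways. Promoters can be inserted by Golden Gate assembly to build libraries that replace or tune the native TF22 promoter, or the plasmid can be used directly to knock out TF22.
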