Addgene plasmid #219887: pCfb13212
Purpose: The base plasmid of TUNEYALI for TF22
Depositing lab: Irina Borodina. Depositing organization: Danmarks Tekniske Universitet. Publication: High-throughput metabolic engineering of Yarrowia lipolytica through gene expression tuning. Jiang W, Wang S, Ahlheit D, Fumagalli T, Yang Z, Ramanathan S, Jiang X, Weber T, Dahlin J, Borodina I. Proc Natl Acad Sci U S A. 2025 Jun 10;122(23):e2426686122. doi: 10.1073/pnas.2426686122. Epub 2025 Jun 3. PubMed 40460129.
Backbone
  Vector backbone: Our own backbone
  Vector type: Yeast Expression
  Selectable markers: Hygromycin
Growth in bacteria
  Bacterial resistance: Ampicillin, 100 μg/mL
  Growth temperature: 37°C
  Growth strain: DH5alpha
  Copy number: High Copy
Gene/Insert
  Gene/Insert name: Contains gRNA targeting TF22 (YALI1_C25288g) and homologous arm matching TF22
  gRNA/shRNA sequence: ATCCAAATTAGAGACCAAAG
  Species: Yarrowia lipolytica
  Cloning method: Gibson Cloning
Terms and licenses: Academic/Nonprofit Terms; Industry Terms: Not Available to Industry
Depositor comments: This plasmid contains gRNA targeting TF22 (YALI1_C25288g) and homologous arm matching TF22, which can be used for library construction by inserting promoters using a golden gate or directly knocking TF22 out.
How to cite: pCfb13212 was a gift from Irina Borodina (Addgene plasmid # 219887 ; http://n2t.net/addgene:219887 ; RRID:Addgene_219887)
